Addgene plasmid #74158: pCMV6 SMCR8 HA
Purpose: Express SMCR8 HA tagged in mammalian cells
Depositing lab: Nicolas Charlet-Berguerand. Depositing organization: Institut de Genetique et de Biologie Moleculaire et Cellulaire (IGBMC).
Backbone
  Vector backbone: pCMV6
  Total vector size (bp): 7689
  Vector type: Mammalian Expression
  Selectable markers: Neomycin (select with G418)
Growth in bacteria
  Bacterial resistance: Kanamycin, 50 μg/mL
  Growth temperature: 37°C
  Growth strain: DH5alpha
  Copy number: Unknown
Gene/Insert
  Gene/Insert name: SMCR8
  Species: H. sapiens (human)
  Entrez Gene: SMCR8 (a.k.a. DENND8A)
  Promoter: CMV
  Tag / fusion protein: HA (C terminal on backbone)
  Cloning method: Unknown
  Sequencing primers: 5′ CMV; 3′ hGH polyA
Terms and licenses: Academic/Nonprofit Terms; Industry Terms: Not Available to Industry
How to cite: pCMV6 SMCR8 HA was a gift from Nicolas Charlet-Berguerand (Addgene plasmid # 74158 ; http://n2t.net/addgene:74158 ; RRID:Addgene_74158)
