[The description below was written by a language model from this plasmid's Addgene catalogue record and pLannotate feature annotations shown in this document.]
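Description:
pCMV6 SMCR8 HA is a 7,689 bp mammalian expression plasmid built on the pCMV6 backbone for producing HA-tagged human SMCR8 (also known as DENND8A) in cultured mammalian cells. It replicates in E. coli from a high-copy ColE1/pUC-type origin and also carries an f1 phage origin, which allows single-stranded DNA production. A single Tn5 aminoglycoside phosphotransferase gene (NeoR/KanR) serves both hosts. It sits downstream of tandem AmpR (bla) and SV40 early promoters and is terminated by the HSV TK polyadenylation signal, so it gives kanamycin resistance in bacteria and G418 resistance for selecting stably transfected mammalian cells. Short lacZα, M13 ori, ble and bGH poly(A) fragments in the annotation appear to be backbone remnants rather than functional parts.

The expression cassette consists of the human CMV immediate-early enhancer and promoter, followed by a T7 promoter that could support in vitro transcription. Next come the SMCR8 coding sequence and the human growth hormone polyadenylation signal. Just downstream of SMCR8, the annotation detects a short match to an HA epitope, consistent with the catalogued C-terminal HA tag supplied by the backbone. A short FLAG-like fragment follows it, but the catalogue entry lists only HA, and the record does not show whether this FLAG-like sequence is translated as part of the fusion.

SMCR8 is a component of the C9orf72-SMCR8 complex, which has guanine nucleotide exchange factor activity toward Rab GTPases such as RAB8A and RAB39B and regulates autophagy. The stated purpose is simply expression of HA-tagged SMCR8 in mammalian cells, and the epitope tag would allow antibody-based detection or pull-down of the protein.
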