Features (pLannotate 1.2.2; 17 found; start..end, strand, type, name):
      1..25      +  rep_origin     M13 ori (fragment): M13 bacteriophage origin of replication; arrow indicates direction of (+) strand synthesis
     29..183     -  CDS            lacZα (fragment): LacZα fragment of β-galactosidase; lacZ fragment
    343..722     +  enhancer       CMV enhancer: human cytomegalovirus immediate early enhancer
    724..923     +  promoter       CMV promoter: human cytomegalovirus (CMV) immediate early promoter
    952..970     +  promoter       T7 promoter: promoter for bacteriophage T7 RNA polymerase
   1029..3839    +  CDS            SMCR8: SMCR8_HUMAN - Experimental evidence at protein level: Swiss-Prot protein existence level 1. Component of the C9orf72-SMCR8 complex, a complex that has guanine nucleotide exchange factor (GEF) activity and regulates autophagy (PubMed:20562859, PubMed:27193190, PubMed:27103069, PubMed:27559131, PubMed:27617292, PubMed:28195531). In the complex, C9orf72 and SMCR8 probably constitute the catalytic subunits that promote the exchange of GDP to GTP, converting inactive GDP-bound RAB8A and RAB39B into their active GTP-bound form, thereby promoting autophagosome maturation (PubMed:20562859, PubMed:2710
   3861..3887    +  CDS            3xHA (fragment): three tandem HA epitope tags
   3903..3927    +  CDS            3xFLAG (fragment): three tandem FLAG® epitope tags
   3973..4595    +  polyA_signal   hGH poly(A) signal: human growth hormone polyadenylation signal
   4744..5332    -  rep_origin     ori: high-copy-number ColE1/pMB1/pBR322/pUC origin of replication
   5554..5570    +  polyA_signal   bGH poly(A) signal (fragment): bovine growth hormone polyadenylation signal
   5661..5708    -  polyA_signal   HSV TK poly(A) signal: herpes simplex virus thymidine kinase polyadenylation signal (Cole and Stacy, 1985)
   5767..5919    -  CDS            ble (fragment): BLE_KLEPN - Experimental evidence at protein level: Swiss-Prot protein existence level 1. Binding protein with a strong affinity to the bleomycin family of antibiotics. Binds to CL990; an antimitotic-antibiotic compound. From Klebsiella pneumoniae.
   5940..6734    -  CDS            NeoR/KanR: aminoglycoside phosphotransferase from Tn5; aph(3')-II (or nptII); confers resistance to neomycin, kanamycin, and G418 (Geneticin®)
   6769..7126    -  promoter       SV40 promoter: SV40 enhancer and early promoter
   7128..7232    -  promoter       AmpR promoter: bla
   7259..7687    +  rep_origin     f1 ori (sequence partly withheld): f1 bacteriophage origin of replication; arrow indicates direction of (+) strand synthesis
>Addgene plasmid #74158 | pCMV6 SMCR8 HA | depositor full sequence | sequence record 139169 | pCMV6 SMCR8 HA sequence 7689 bps
AACAAAATATTAACGCTTACAATTTCCATTCGCCATTCAGGCTGCGCAACTGTTGGGAAGGGCGATCGGT
GCGGGCCTCTTCGCTATTACGCCAGCTGGCGAAAGGGGGATGTGCTGCAAGGCGATTAAGTTGGGTAACG
CCAGGGTTTTCCCAGTCACGACGTTGTAAAACGACGGCCAGTGCCAAGCTGATCTATACATTGAATCAAT
ATTGGCAATTAGCCATATTAGTCATTGGTTATATAGCATAAATCAATATTGGCTATTGGCCATTGCATAC
GTTGTATCTATATCATAATATGTACATTTATATTGGCTCATGTCCAATATGACCGCCATGTTGACATTGA
TTATTGACTAGTTATTAATAGTAATCAATTACGGGGTCATTAGTTCATAGCCCATATATGGAGTTCCGCG
TTACATAACTTACGGTAAATGGCCCGCCTGGCTGACCGCCCAACGACCCCCGCCCATTGACGTCAATAAT
GACGTATGTTCCCATAGTAACGCCAATAGGGACTTTCCATTGACGTCAATGGGTGGAGTATTTACGGTAA
ACTGCCCACTTGGCAGTACATCAAGTGTATCATATGCCAAGTCCGCCCCCTATTGACGTCAATGACGGTA
AATGGCCCGCCTGGCATTATGCCCAGTACATGACCTTACGGGACTTTCCTACTTGGCAGTACATCTACGT
ATTAGTCATCGCTATTACCATGGTGATGCGGTTTTGGCAGTACACCAATGGGCGTGGATAGCGGTTTGAC
TCACGGGGATTTCCAAGTCTCCACCCCATTGACGTCAATGGGAGTTTGTTTTGGCACCAAAATCAACGGG
ACTTTCCAAAATGTCGTAATAACCCCGCCCCGTTGACGCAAATGGGCGGTAGGCGTGTACGGTGGGAGGT
CTATATAAGCAGAGCTCGTTTAGTGAACCGTCAGAATTTTGTAATACGACTCACTATAGGGCGGCCGGGA
ATTCGTCGACTGGATCCGGTACCGAGGAGATCTGCCGCCGCGATCGCCATGATCAGCGCCCCTGACGTAG
TGGCCTTCACCAAAGAGGAAGAGTATGAAGAAGAGCCTTACAATGAGCCGGCCCTGCCTGAGGAGTACTC
GGTGCCGCTCTTCCCCTTCGCCAGTCAGGGTGCTAACCCCTGGTCAAAACTGTCCGGGGCCAAGTTTTCG
AGGGACTTCATTCTTATTTCCGAGTTCTCTGAGCAGGTGGGACCCCAACCCTTACTGACCATCCCCAATG
ACACCAAAGTTTTTGGCACTTTTGATCTCAATTACTTCTCCCTGCGTATCATGTCTGTGGATTACCAGGC
TTCCTTCGTGGGCCATCCTCCTGGATCTGCCTACCCCAAGCTGAACTTCGTGGAGGACTCCAAGGTGGTG
CTGGGAGATTCTAAGGAGGGCGCCTTTGCATACGTGCACCACCTTACCCTATACGACCTGGAGGCCCGTG
GCTTCGTGAGGCCGTTTTGCATGGCTTATATCTCTGCAGACCAGCATAAAATCATGCAGCAGTTCCAGGA
GCTTTCAGCCGAATTTTCCAGAGCTTCTGAGTGCTTGAAGACTGGCAACAGGAAGGCATTTGCTGGGGAA
CTTGAAAAAAAGCTGAAAGACTTGGATTACACCAGGACAGTGCTACACACAGAAACGGAGATCCAGAAGA
AAGCCAACGACAAAGGCTTTTACTCATCTCAGGCAATTGAGAAAGCCAATGAACTGGCCAGTGTGGAGAA
GTCCATCATTGAACATCAAGACCTGCTGAAGCAGATCCGCTCATACCCTCATCGGAAGTTGAAGGGGCAT
GATTTGTGTCCTGGTGAGATGGAGCACATCCAGGATCAGGCCAGCCAGGCATCCACTACCTCTAACCCTG
ATGAGTCTGCCGACACAGACCTTTACACCTGCAGACCAGCCTACACCCCAAAACTTATCAAAGCAAAGTC
CACCAAGTGTTTTGACAAGAAGTTGAAGACCTTGGAGGAGCTCTGTGACACTGAATATTTCACCCAGACC
CTGGCTCAGCTCAGCCACATTGAACACATGTTCAGAGGAGACCTGTGTTACCTCCTGACCAGTCAGATTG
ATAGAGCACTTCTAAAACAACAGCATATAACAAACTTTCTCTTTGAAGACTTTGTGGAGGTCGATGACAG
GATGGTGGAGAAACAAGAAAGCATACCCTCTAAGCCCAGTCAAGACAGGCCGCCTTCCAGTTCTCTAGAA
GAATGCCCAATTCCTAAAGTGTTAATTAGTGTTGGTTCTTACAAGTCCAGTGTGGAGTCTGTGTTGATCA
AGATGGAGCAGGAACTGGGAGATGAGGAGTACAAGGAAGTGGAAGTGACTGAGTTGAGCAGTTTCGACCC
CCAGGAAAACTTGGACTACCTGGATATGGATATGAAAGGGAGTATCAGCAGTGGTGAAAGTATTGAAGTT
TTGGGCACGGAGAAATCCACCTCCGTGCTTTCTAAATCTGACAGCCAGGCAAGCCTCACAGTACCATTGA
GCCCCCAGGTGGTCCGGAGCAAAGCAGTCAGCCACAGGACCATCAGCGAGGACAGTATTGAAGTCCTCAG
TACCTGCCCCTCTGAGGCCCTCATCCCTGATGACTTTAAGGCCAGCTACCCAAGTGCCATTAATGAAGAA
GAATCATATCCAGATGGCAATGAAGGAGCCATCCGCTTCCAGGCAAGCATCAGTCCTCCAGAACTGGGTG
AGACAGAGGAAGGCAGCATAGAAAACACCCCATCACAAATAGACTCCTCCTGCTGTATTGGGAAGGAGAG
CGATGGTCAGTTGGTGCTGCCCTCCACTCCAGCCCACACACACTCTGACGAGGATGGGGTGGTGAGCAGC
CCCCCACAGCGCCACAGGCAGAAGGACCAGGGGTTCCGTGTAGACTTTTCAGTGGAAAATGCCAACCCTT
CTTCCCGAGACAACAGTTGTGAAGGGTTTCCCGCTTATGAGCTGGACCCGAGCCACCTGCTGGCTAGCCG
GGACATCAGTAAGACCAGCCTGGACAACTACTCAGACACCACCAGCTACGTGAGCAGTGTAGCGTCCACC
AGCTCAGACAGGATCCCCTCTGCTTATCCTGCTGGCCTGTCTTCCGATAGGCATAAAAAGAGGGCTGGCC
AGAACGCCTTAAAATTCATCCGCCAGTACCCCTTTGCCCACCCAGCCATCTACTCCCTGCTCAGTGGGAG
GACACTTGTGGTCCTGGGGGAAGATGAGGCCATAGTCAGGAAACTCGTGACTGCACTGGCTATCTTTGTC
CCCAGCTATGGCTGCTACGCTAAGCCCGTGAAACATTGGGCCTCCTCCCCTTTGCACATTATGGATTTTC
AGAAGTGGAAGCTTATTGGCTTGCAGAGAGTGGCCTCCCCTGCCGGTGCCGGTACCCTCCATGCCCTGAG
CCGCTACAGCCGCTACACGAGCATCCTGGACCTTGACAACAAAACCCTGCGCTGCCCCCTTTACAGAGGC
ACCCTGGTGCCCCGCCTGGCAGACCACCGCACACAGATCAAGCGGGGCAGCACCTACTACCTGCATGTCC
AGAGCATGCTCACCCAGCTCTGCTCCAAGGCCTTCCTCTACACCTTCTGCCACCACCTGCACCTGCCTAC
CCACGACAAGGAGACAGAGGAGCTGGTAGCCAGCCGCCAGATGAGCTTCCTAAAGCTGACCCTGGGTCTG
GTGAATGAGGATGTTAGGGTGGTCCAGTACCTGGCTGAGCTGCTGAAGCTGCACTACATGCAGGAATCTC
CAGGGACCAGCCACCCCATGCTCAGGTTTGACTATGTCCCCAGCTTTTTGTATAAAATCACGCGTACGCG
GCCGCTCGAGTACCCATACGATGTTCCAGATTACGCTAAGTAAGATATCCTGGATTACAAGGATGACGAC
GATAAGGTTTAAACGGCCGGCCGCGGTCATAGCTGTTTCCTGAACAGATCCCGGGTGGCATCCCTGTGAC
CCCTCCCCAGTGCCTCTCCTGGCCCTGGAAGTTGCCACTCCAGTGCCCACCAGCCTTGTCCTAATAAAAT
TAAGTTGCATCATTTTGTCTGACTAGGTGTCCTTCTATAATATTATGGGGTGGAGGGGGGTGGTATGGAG
CAAGGGGCAAGTTGGGAAGACAACCTGTAGGGCCTGCGGGGTCTATTGGGAACCAAGCTGGAGTGCAGTG
GCACAATCTTGGCTCACTGCAATCTCCGCCTCCTGGGTTCAAGCGATTCTCCTGCCTCAGCCTCCCGAGT
TGTTGGGATTCCAGGCATGCATGACCAGGCTCAGCTAATTTTTGTTTTTTTGGTAGAGACGGGGTTTCAC
CATATTGGCCAGGCTGGTCTCCAACTCCTAATCTCAGGTGATCTACCCACCTTGGCCTCCCAAATTGCTG
GGATTACAGGCGTGAACCACTGCTCCCTTCCCTGTCCTTCTGATTTTAAAATAACTATACCAGCAGGAGG
ACGTCCAGACACAGCATAGGCTACCTGGCCATGCCCAACCGGTGGGACATTTGAGTTGCTTGCTTGGCAC
TGTCCTCTCATGCGTTGGGTCCACTCAGTAGATGCCTGTTGAATTGGGTACGCGGCCAGCGGCGAGCGGT
ATCAGCTCACTCAAAGGCGGTAATACGGTTATCCACAGAATCAGGGGATAACGCAGGAAAGAACATGTGA
GCAAAAGGCCAGCAAAAGGCCAGGAACCGTAAAAAGGCCGCGTTGCTGGCGTTTTTCCATAGGCTCCGCC
CCCCTGACGAGCATCACAAAAATCGACGCTCAAGTCAGAGGTGGCGAAACCCGACAGGACTATAAAGATA
CCAGGCGTTTCCCCCTGGAAGCTCCCTCGTGCGCTCTCCTGTTCCGACCCTGCCGCTTACCGGATACCTG
TCCGCCTTTCTCCCTTCGGGAAGCGTGGCGCTTTCTCATAGCTCACGCTGTAGGTATCTCAGTTCGGTGT
AGGTCGTTCGCTCCAAGCTGGGCTGTGTGCACGAACCCCCCGTTCAGCCCGACCGCTGCGCCTTATCCGG
TAACTATCGTCTTGAGTCCAACCCGGTAAGACACGACTTATCGCCACTGGCAGCAGCCACTGGTAACAGG
ATTAGCAGAGCGAGGTATGTAGGCGGTGCTACAGAGTTCTTGAAGTGGTGGCCTAACTACGGCTACACTA
GAAGAACAGTATTTGGTATCTGCGCTCTGCTGAAGCCAGTTACCTTCGGAAAAAGAGTTGGTAGCTCTTG
ATCCGGCAAACAAACCACCGCTGGTAGCGGTGGTTTTTTTGTTTGCAAGCAGCAGATTACGCGCAGAAAA
AAAGGATCTCAAGAAGATCCTTTGATCTTTTCTACGGGGTCTGACGCTCAGTGGAACGAAAACTCACGTT
AAGGGATTTTGGTCATGAGATTATCAAAAAGGATCTTCACCTAGATCCTTTTAAATTAAAAATGAAGTTT
TAAATCAATCTAAAGTATATATGAGTAACCTGAGGCTATGGCAGGGCCTGCCGCCCCGACGTTGGCTGCG
AGCCCTGGGCCTTCACCCGAACTTGGGGGGTGGGGTGGGGAAAAGGAAGAAACGCGGGCGTATTGGCCCC
AATGGGGTCTCGGTGGGGTATCGACAGAGTGCCAGCCCTGGGACCGAACCCCGCGTTTATGAACAAACGA
CCCAACACCGTGCGTTTTATTCTGTCTTTTTATTGCCGTCATAGCGCGGGTTCCTTCCGGTATTGTCTCC
TTCCGTGTTTCAGTTAGCCTCCCCCTAGGGTGGGCGAAGAACTCCAGCATGAGATCCCCGCGCTGGAGGA
TCATCCAGCCGGCGTCCCGGAAAACGATTCCGAAGCCCAACCTTTCATAGAAGGCGGCGGTGGAATCGAA
ATCTCGTGATGGCAGGTTGGGCGTCGCTTGGTCGGTCATTTCGAACCCCAGAGTCCCGCTCAGAAGAACT
CGTCAAGAAGGCGATAGAAGGCGATGCGCTGCGAATCGGGAGCGGCGATACCGTAAAGCACGAGGAAGCG
GTCAGCCCATTCGCCGCCAAGCTCTTCAGCAATATCACGGGTAGCCAACGCTATGTCCTGATAGCGATCC
GCCACACCCAGCCGGCCACAGTCGATGAATCCAGAAAAGCGGCCATTTTCCACCATGATATTCGGCAAGC
AGGCATCGCCATGGGTCACGACGAGATCCTCGCCGTCGGGCATGCTCGCCTTGAGCCTGGCGAACAGTTC
GGCTGGCGCGAGCCCCTGATGCTCTTCGTCCAGATCATCCTGATCGACAAGACCGGCTTCCATCCGAGTA
CGTGCTCGCTCGATGCGATGTTTCGCTTGGTGGTCGAATGGGCAGGTAGCCGGATCAAGCGTATGCAGCC
GCCGCATTGCATCAGCCATGATGGATACTTTCTCGGCAGGAGCAAGGTGAGATGACAGGAGATCCTGCCC
CGGCACTTCGCCCAATAGCAGCCAGTCCCTTCCCGCTTCAGTGACAACGTCGAGCACAGCTGCGCAAGGA
ACGCCCGTCGTGGCCAGCCACGATAGCCGCGCTGCCTCGTCTTGCAGTTCATTCAGGGCACCGGACAGGT
CGGTCTTGACAAAAAGAACCGGGCGCCCCTGCGCTGACAGCCGGAACACGGCGGCATCAGAGCAGCCGAT
TGTCTGTTGTGCCCAGTCATAGCCGAATAGCCTCTCCACCCAAGCGGCCGGAGAACCTGCGTGCAATCCA
TCTTGTTCAATCATGCGAAACGATCCTCATCCTGTCTCTTGATCGATCTTTGCAAAAGCCTAGGCCTCCA
AAAAAGCCTCCTCACTACTTCTGGAATAGCTCAGAGGCCGAGGCGGCCTCGGCCTCTGCATAAATAAAAA
AAATTAGTCAGCCATGGGGCGGAGAATGGGCGGAACTGGGCGGAGTTAGGGGCGGGATGGGCGGAGTTAG
GGGCGGGACTATGGTTGCTGACTAATTGAGATGCATGCTTTGCATACTTCTGCCTGCTGGGGAGCCTGGG
GACTTTCCACACCTGGTTGCTGACTAATTGAGATGCATGCTTTGCATACTTCTGCCTGCTGGGGAGCCTG
GGGACTTTCCACACCCTAACTGACACACATTCCACAGCTGGTTCTTTCCGCCTCAGGACTCTTCCTTTTT
CAATATTATTGAAGCATTTATCAGGGTTATTGTCTCATGAGCGGATACATATTTGAATGTATTTAGAAAA
ATAAACAAATAGGGGTTCCGCGCACATTTCCCCGAAAAGTGCCACCTG
[124 nt withheld, positions 7259-7382]
C
[91 nt withheld, positions 7384-7474]
A
[49 nt withheld, positions 7476-7524]
CCTTTGACGTTGGAGTCCACGTTCTTT
[37 nt withheld, positions 7552-7588]
ACCCTATCTCGGTCTATTCTTTTGATTTATAAGGGATTTTGCCGATTTCGGCCTATTGGTTAAAAAATGA
GCTGATTTAACAAAAATTTAACGCGAATTTT
