>Addgene plasmid #74158 | pCMV6 SMCR8 HA | addgene partial sequence | sequence record 141743 | CMV-F 5'-CGCAAATGGGCGGTAGGCGTG-3'
CTCGTTTAGTGAACCGTCAGAATTTTGTAATACGACTCACTATAGGGCGGCCGGGAATTCGTCGACTGGA
TCCGGTACCGAGGAGATCTGCCGCCGCGATCGCCATGATCAGCGCCCCTGACGTAGTGGCCTTCACCAAA
GAGGAAGAGTATGAAGAAGAGCCTTACAATGAGCCGGCCCTGCCTGAGGAGTACTCGGTGCCGCTCTTCC
CCTTCGCCAGTCAGGGTGCTAACCCCTGGTCAAAACTGTCCGGGGCCAAGTTTTCGAGGGACTTCATTCT
TATTTCCGAGTTCTCTGAGCAGGTGGGACCCCAACCCTTACTGACCATCCCCAATGACACCAAAGTTTTT
GGCACTTTTGATCTCAATTACTTCTCCCTGCGTATCATGTCTGTGGATTACCAGGCTTCCTTCGTGGGCC
ATCCTCCTGGATCTGCCTACCCCAAGCTGAACTTCGTGGAGGACTCCAAGGTGGTGCTGGGAGATTCTAA
GGAGGGCGCCTTTGCATACGTGCACCACCTTACCCTATACGACCTGGAGGCCCGTGGCTTCGTGAGGCCG
TTTTGCATGGCTTATATCTCTGCAGACCAGCATAAAATCATGCAGCAGTTCCAGGAGCTTTCAGCCGAAT
TTTCCAGAGCTTCTGAGTGCTTGAAGACTGGCAACAGGAAGGCATTTGCTGGGGAACTTGAAAAAAAGCT
GAAAGACTTGGATTACACCAGGACAGTGCTACACACAGAAACGGAGATCCAGAAGAAAGCCAACGACAAA
GGCTTTTACTCATCTCAGGCAATTGAGAAAGCCAATGAACTGGCCAGTGTGGAGAAGTCCATCATTGAAC
ATCAAGACCTGCTGAAGCAGATCCGCTCATAC
