>Addgene plasmid #74158 | pCMV6 SMCR8 HA | addgene partial sequence | sequence record 141745 | hGH-PA-R 5'-CCAGCTTGGTTCCCAATAGA-3'
CTTGCTCCATACCACCCCCCTCCACCCCATAATATTATAGAAGGACACCTAGTCAGACAAAATGATGCAA
CTTAATTTTATTAGGACAAGGCTGGTGGGCACTGGAGTGGCAACTTCCAGGGCCAGGAGAGGCACTGGGG
AGGGGTCACAGGGATGCCACCCGGGATCTGTTCAGGAAACAGCTATGACCGCGGCCGGCCGTTTAAACCT
TATCGTCGTCATCCTTGTAATCCAGGATATCTTACTTAGCGTAATCTGGAACATCGTATGGGTACTCGAG
CGGCCGCGTACGCGTGATTTTATACAAAAAGCTGGGGACATAGTCAAACCTGAGCATGGGGTGGCTGGTC
CCTGGAGATTCCTGCATGTAGTGCAGCTTCAGCAGCTCAGCCAGGTACTGGACCACCCTAACATCCTCAT
TCACCAGACCCAGGGTCAGCTTTAGGAAGCTCATCTGGCGGCTGGCTACCAGCTCCTCTGTCTCCTTGTC
GTGGGTAGGCAGGTGCAGGTGGTGGCAGAAGGTGTAGAGGAAGGCCTTGGAGCAGAGCTGGGTGAGCATG
CTCTGGACATGCAGGTAGTAGGTGCTGCCCCGCTTGATCTGTGTGCGGTGGTCTGCCAGGCGGGGCACCA
GGGTGCCTCTGTAAAGGGGGCAGCGCAGGGTTTTGTTGTCAAGGTCCAGGATGCTCGTGTA
